Addgene plasmid #37437: pB-actin 5E6
Depositing lab: Karl Munger. Depositing organization: Brigham and Women's Hospital. Publication: Activation of cap dependent translation by mucosal Human Papillomavirus E6 proteins is dependent on the integrity of the LXXLL binding motif. Spangle J, Ghosh-Choudhury N, Munger K. J Virol. 2012 May 2. 10.1128/JVI.00487-12 PubMed 22553330.
Backbone
  Vector backbone: pB-actin
  Backbone size w/o insert (bp): 7500
  Total vector size (bp): 7974
  Vector type: Mammalian Expression
Growth in bacteria
  Bacterial resistance: Ampicillin, 100 μg/mL
  Growth temperature: 37°C
  Growth strain: DH5alpha
  Copy number: Low Copy
Gene/Insert
  Gene/Insert name: HPV 5E6 (alt names: E6; HpV5gp1)
  Species: HPV
  Insert size (bp): 474
  GenBank ID: NP_041365.1
  Entrez Gene: E6 (a.k.a. HpV5gp1)
  Promoter: Human B-actin
  Cloning method: Restriction Enzyme; 5′ cloning site SalI (not destroyed); 3′ cloning site SalI (not destroyed)
  Sequencing primers: 5′ 5E6 fwd; 3′ Bactin 3' MCS seq110rev
Terms and licenses: Academic/Nonprofit Terms; Industry Terms: Not Available to Industry
How to cite: pB-actin 5E6 was a gift from Karl Munger (Addgene plasmid # 37437 ; http://n2t.net/addgene:37437 ; RRID:Addgene_37437)
