[The description below was written by a language model from this plasmid's Addgene catalogue record.]
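Description:
pB-actin 5E6 is a mammalian expression plasmid built on the pB-actin backbone, in which the E6 open reading frame of human papillomavirus type 5 is placed under control of the human β-actin promoter. The β-actin promoter is a strong, constitutively active cellular promoter, so the construct is suited to driving E6 expression in a broad range of transfected mammalian cells without reliance on a viral enhancer/promoter. The insert is about 474 bp in a backbone of roughly 7.5 kb, giving a total of just under 8 kb. It was cloned with SalI at both the 5′ and 3′ ends, with both sites retained. Because a single-enzyme insertion is non-directional, orientation relative to the promoter has to be confirmed, which fits with the listed sequencing primers, one lying within the insert and one reading from the region 3′ of the cloning site. The record lists no epitope tag, reporter or fusion partner, and it does not mention a mammalian selection marker or describe the polyadenylation signal.

In bacteria the plasmid is selected with ampicillin and is recorded as low copy; the origin of replication is not specified, and no feature table is available to detail other backbone elements. HPV5 is a cutaneous (beta-genus) papillomavirus, and the associated publication concerns activation of cap-dependent translation by mucosal HPV E6 proteins and its dependence on the LXXLL binding motif. This suggests that the construct was used as one of a set of E6 expression vectors for comparing E6 proteins from different HPV types in cell-based assays, although the record does not state its precise role.
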