>Addgene plasmid #37437 | pB-actin 5E6 | addgene partial sequence | sequence record 50825 | pB-actin-3 5'-TCG GCC ACA TTG TGA ACT-3'
TGAGAATTCCAAGCTTGGGCTGCAGGTCGACTTACCAATCATGATAAAAATGCTTACACTGCCTACAGAT
TCCCTTCCAGGCGTTCCTCACCTTATGAAAGGGAAGGCCTCTGCCACAGCAATCTAACTTTTCTATAATG
TCAAGAAATGCTAAGCAAGTTTGACACCTGATATCAATATCAAATATTGAAAGTCCTGAAGCTAATTCAA
TATCTCTTCCTAACACTGTCTGCTCATAAAATTGGTTAAATTCATAAGTTGCAGTGGCGCCACAGCATAC
GCGACAGCACGCAAACACACAATAATCTTTCCAAATTAGACTAAGCCTTTTGTAGTCGAATTCACAAGCT
TCCAAATAATTTAGAAAGTTGCCACAGAAATTGCAAGGTATTAAACAATCAATCACAGGGATGCCTAAGG
CTTCAGCTAAGTCTCTAATACTTAAAGGTAATTCTGCCTTATCTTTTTCTGTCAGTTTCTGTTGGTGTTC
GGCTCCCTCAGCCATGTCGACTGATCCTGCGAGAATAGCCGGGCGCGCTGTGAGCCGAAGTCGCCCCCGC
CCTGGCCACTTCCGGCGCGCCGAGTCCTTAGGCCGCCAGGGGGCGCCGGCGCGCGCCCAGATTGGGGACA
AAGGAAGCCGGGCCGGCCGCGTTATTACCATAAAAGGCAAACACTGGTCGGAGGCGTCCC
