>Addgene plasmid #37437 | pB-actin 5E6 | addgene partial sequence | sequence record 50826 | Bactin-5E6 5'-CTG GTC GAC ATG GCT GAG GGA GCC GAAC-3'
CCAACAGAAACTGACAGAAAAAGATAAGGCAGAATTACCTTTAAGTATTAGAGACTTAGCTGAAGCCTTA
GGCATCCCTGTGATTGATTGTTTAATACCTTGCAATTTCTGTGGCAACTTTCTAAATTATTTGGAAGCTT
GTGAATTCGACTACAAAAGGCTTAGTCTAATTTGGAAAGATTATTGTGTGTTTGCGTGCTGTCGCGTATG
CTGTGGCGCCACTGCAACTTATGAATTTAACCAATTTTATGAGCAGACAGTGTTAGGAAGAGATATTGAA
TTAGCTTCAGGACTTTCAATATTTGATATTGATATCAGGTGTCAAACTTGCTTAGCATTTCTTGACATTA
TAGAAAAGTTAGATTGCTGTGGCAGAGGCCTTCCCTTTCATAAGGTGAGGAACGCCTGGAAGGGAATCTG
TAGGCAGTGTAAGCATTTTTATCATGATTGGTAAGTCGACCTGCAGCCCAAGCTTGGAATTCTCATGTTT
GACAGCTTATCATCGATAAGCTACTCAGGATTTAAAAACTGGAACGGTGAAGGTGACAGCAGTCGGTTGG
AGCGAGCATCCCCCAAAGTTCACAATGTGGCCGAGGACTTTGATTGCACATTGTTGTTTTTTTAATAGTC
ATTCCAAATATGAGATGCATTGTTACAGGAAGTCCCTTGCCATCCTAAAAGCCACCCCACTTCTCTCTAA
GGAGAATGGCCCAGTCCTCTCCCAAGTCCACACAGGGGAGGTGATAGCATTGCTTTCGTGTAAATTATGT
AATGCAAAATTTTTTTA
