>Addgene plasmid #37437 | pB-actin 5E6 | addgene partial sequence | sequence record 50828 | Amp-R 5'-ATAATACCGCGCCACATAGC-3'
ACGTTCTTCGGGGCGAAAACTCTCAAGGATCTTACCGCTGTTGAGATCCAGTTCGATGTAACCCACTCGT
GCACCCAACTGATCTTCAGCATCTTTTACTTTCACCAGCGTTTCTGGGTGAGCAAAAACAGGAAGGCAAA
ATGCCGCAAAAAAGGGAATAAGGGCGACACGGAAATGTTGAATACTCATACTCTTCCTTTTTCAATATTA
TTGAAGCATTTATCAGGGTTATTGTCTCATGAGCGGATACATATTTGAATGTATTTAGAAAAATAAACAA
ATAGGGGTTCCGCGCACATTTCCCCGAAAAGTGCCACCTGACGTCTAAGAAACCATTATTATCATGACAT
TAACCTATAAAAATAGGCGTATCACGAGGCCCTTTCTTATCATCGAATTCCGACTTTCAAACAGCCTTTG
GACTCAGGCCTTGGGGACATTCCAGGGGACCCTTTACCAGGGAGGGGCAGTGTGAGGCAGGAGGCAGGGC
TGCCGCCTCAGGGACCCTGAGCCTAGAGTCCTTCCCACCGCATTTGGGGACTTGAGCACTTCACCAGTCC
TGACTCAGTTTCCTAGTCTGTGAATGGGGGTGTGTCTCCTGGAATGTTGCCCCCCCTCATTCATTCATTC
TCCTCTCACTGAGCACCTACCGTGTTCAGGGTCCCTGTCCTCCTAGAGCTAACTCAAGTCTTGGAGGGAA
GCTCTGTCTCAGTTCCTTCCTCTACAAA
